>Addgene plasmid #157546 | pD649-HAsp-PTGFRN-COMP5AP-AviTag-9xHis | depositor full sequence | sequence record 304201 | Full Sequence
TTTCAATATTATTGAAGCATTTATCAGGGTTATTGTCTCATGAGCGGATACATATTTGAATGTATTTAGA
AAAATAAACAAATAGGGGTCAGTGTTACAACCAATTAACCAATTCTGAACATTATCGCGAGCCCATTTAT
ACCTGAATATGGCTCATAACACCCCTTGCTCATGACCAAAATCCCTTAACGTGAGTTACGCGCGCGTCGT
TCCACTGAGCGTCAGACCCCGTAGAAAAGATCAAAGGATCTTCTTGAGATCCTTTTTTTCTGCGCGTAAT
CTGCTGCTTGCAAACAAAAAAACCACCGCTACCAGCGGTGGTTTGTTTGCCGGATCAAGAGCTACCAACT
CTTTTTCCGAAGGTAACTGGCTTCAGCAGAGCGCAGATACCAAATACTGTTCTTCTAGTGTAGCCGTAGT
TAGCCCACCACTTCAAGAACTCTGTAGCACCGCCTACATACCTCGCTCTGCTAATCCTGTTACCAGTGGC
TGCTGCCAGTGGCGATAAGTCGTGTCTTACCGGGTTGGACTCAAGACGATAGTTACCGGATAAGGCGCAG
CGGTCGGGCTGAACGGGGGGTTCGTGCACACAGCCCAGCTTGGAGCGAACGACCTACACCGAACTGAGAT
ACCTACAGCGTGAGCTATGAGAAAGCGCCACGCTTCCCGAAGGGAGAAAGGCGGACAGGTATCCGGTAAG
CGGCAGGGTCGGAACAGGAGAGCGCACGAGGGAGCTTCCAGGGGGAAACGCCTGGTATCTTTATAGTCCT
GTCGGGTTTCGCCACCTCTGACTTGAGCGTCGATTTTTGTGATGCTCGTCAGGGGGGCGGAGCCTATGGA
AAAACGCCAGCAACGCGGCCTTTTTACGGTTCCTGGCCTTTTGCTGGCCTTTTGCTCACATGTTCTTTCC
TGCGTTATCCCCTGATTCTGTGGATAACCGTATTACCGCCTTTGAGTGAGCTGATACCGCTCGCCGCAGC
CGAACGACCGAGCGCAGCGAGTCAGTGAGCGAGGAAGCGGAAGGCGAGAGTAGGGAACTGCCAGGCATCA
AACTAAGCAGAAGGCCCCTGACGGATGGCCTTTTTGCGTTTCTACAAACTCTTTCTGTGTTGTAAAACGA
CGGCCAGTCTTAAGCTCGGGCCCCCTGGGCGGTTCTGATAACGAGTAATCGTTAATCCGCAAATAACGTA
AAAACCCGCTTCGGCGGGTTTTTTTATGGGGGGAGTTTAGGGAAAGAGCATTTGTCAGAATATTTAAGGG
CGCCTGTCACTTTGCTTGATATATGAGAATTATTTAACCTTATAAATGAGAAAAAAGCAACGCACTTTAA
ATAAGATACGTTGCTTTTTCGATTGATGAACACCTATAATTAAACTATTCATCTATTATTTATGATTTTT
TGTATATACAATATTTCTAGTTTGTTAAAGAGAATTAAGAAAATAAATCTCGAAAATAATAAAGGGAAAA
TCAGTTTTTGATATCAAAATTATACATGTCAACGATAATACAAAATATAATACAAACTATAAGATGTTAT
CAGTATTTATTATCATTTAGAATAAATTTTGTGTCGCCCTTAATTGTGAGCGGATAACAATTACGAGCTT
CATGCACAGTGGCGTTGACTCAATATTGGCCATTAGCCATATTATTCATTGGTTATATAGCATAAATCAA
TATTGGCTATTGGCCATTGCATACGTTGTATCTATATCATAATATGTACATTTATATTGGCTCATGTCCA
ATATGACCGCCATGTTGGCATTGATTATTGACTAGTTATTAATAGTAATCAATTACGGGGTCATTAGTTC
ATAGCCCATATATGGAGTTCCGCGTTACATAACTTACGGTAAATGGCCCGCCTGGCTGACCGCCCAACGA
CCCCCGCCCATTGACGTCAATAATGACGTATGTTCCCATAGTAACGCCAATAGGGACTTTCCATTGACGT
CAATGGGTGGAGTATTTACGGTAAACTGCCCACTTGGCAGTACATCAAGTGTATCATATGCCAAGTACGC
CCCCTATTGACGTCAATGACGGTAAATGGCCCGCCTGGCATTATGCCCAGTACATGACCTTATGGGACTT
TCCTACTTGGCAGTACATCTACGTATTAGTCATCGCTATTACCATGGTGATGCGGTTTTGGCAGTACATC
AATGGGCGTGGATAGCGGTTTGACTCACGGGGATTTCCAAGTCTCCACCCCATTGACGTCAATGGGAGTT
TGTTTTGGCACCAAAATCAACGGGACTTTCCAAAATGTCGTAACAACTCCGCCCCATTGACGCAAATGGG
CGGTAGGCGTGTACGGTGGGAGGTCTATATAAGCAGAGCTCGTTTAGTGAACCGTCAGATCGCCTGGAGA
CGCCATCCACGCTGTTTTGACCTCCATAGAAGACACCGGGACCGATCCAGCCTCCGCGGCCGGGAACGGT
GCATTGGAACGCGGATTCCCCGTGCCAAGAGTGACGTAAGTACCGCCTATAGAGTCTATAGGCCCACCCC
CTTGGCTTCGTTAGAACGCGGCTACAATTAATACATAACCTTATGTATCATACACATACGATTTAGGTGA
CACTATAGAATAACATCCACTTTGCCTTTCTCTCCACAGGTGTCCACTCCCAGGTCCAACTGCACCTCGG
TTCTATCGAAAACGCGCCTGCTAGCGCCACCATGAAGACCATCATTGCCCTGAGCTACATCTTCTGCCTG
GTGTTCGCTGCGGCCGCCGTTCCTACAGCCACACTTGTTAGAGTCGTGGGAACCGAGCTGGTCATCCCCT
GCAACGTGTCCGATTACGATGGCCCCAGCGAGCAGAACTTCGACTGGTCTTTTAGCAGCCTGGGCAGCAG
CTTTGTGGAACTGGCCTCTACCTGGGAAGTGGGCTTTCCCGCTCAGCTGTACCAAGAGAGACTGCAGAGA
GGCGAGATCCTGCTGAGAAGAACCGCCAACGATGCCGTGGAACTGCACATCAAGAACGTGCAGCCTAGCG
ACCAGGGCCACTACAAGTGTAGCACACCTAGCACCGATGCCACCGTGCAGGGCAATTACGAGGACACCGT
GCAAGTGAAGGTGCTGGCCGATTCTCTGCACGTGGGACCATCTGCTAGACCTCCACCTAGCCTGTCTCTG
AGAGAGGGCGAGCCTTTCGAGCTGAGATGTACAGCCGCTTCTGCCTCTCCTCTGCACACACATCTGGCTC
TGCTGTGGGAAGTGCATAGAGGCCCAGCTAGAAGATCCGTGCTGGCCCTGACACACGAGGGCAGATTTCA
CCCTGGACTGGGCTACGAGCAGAGATACCATAGCGGAGATGTGCGGCTGGATACCGTGGGCTCTGATGCC
TACAGACTGTCTGTGTCAAGAGCCCTGAGCGCCGATCAGGGCAGCTACAGATGTATCGTGTCTGAGTGGA
TCGCCGAGCAAGGCAACTGGCAAGAGATCCAAGAGAAGGCCGTGGAAGTGGCCACAGTGGTCATTCAGCC
ATCTGTGCTGAGAGCCGCCGTGCCTAAAAATGTGTCTGTGGCCGAGGGCAAAGAGCTGGACCTGACCTGC
AACATCACCACCGACAGAGCCGATGATGTCCGGCCTGAAGTGACCTGGTCCTTCTCCAGAATGCCCGATA
GCACACTGCCTGGAAGCAGAGTGCTGGCCAGACTGGATAGAGATAGCCTGGTGCACTCTAGCCCTCACGT
GGCCCTGTCTCATGTGGACGCCAGATCCTATCATCTGCTTGTGCGGGACGTGTCCAAAGAGAACAGCGGC
TACTACTACTGCCACGTGTCACTGTGGGCCCCTGGCCACAATAGATCTTGGCACAAAGTGGCCGAAGCCG
TGTCATCTCCTGCTGGCGTTGGAGTGACATGGCTGGAACCCGATTACCAGGTGTACCTGAATGCCAGCAA
GGTGCCCGGCTTTGCCGATGATCCTACAGAGCTGGCCTGCAGAGTGGTGGATACAAAGTCTGGCGAGGCC
AACGTGCGGTTCACCGTGTCCTGGTACTACAGAATGAACCGGCGGAGCGACAACGTGGTCACATCTGAAC
TGCTGGCCGTGATGGATGGCGACTGGACACTGAAGTACGGCGAGAGATCTAAGCAGAGAGCCCAGGACGG
CGACTTCATCTTCAGCAAAGAGCACACCGACACCTTCAACTTCAGAATCCAGCGGACCACCGAAGAGGAC
CGGGGCAATTATTACTGTGTGGTGTCCGCCTGGACCAAGCAGAGAAACAACAGCTGGGTCAAGAGCAAGG
ACGTGTTCAGCAAGCCCGTGAACATCTTCTGGGCCCTCGAGGATTCTGTGCTGGTGGTTAAGGCCAGACA
GCCCAAGCCTTTCTTTGCCGCCGGAAACACCTTCGAGATGACATGCAAGGTGTCCAGCAAGAACATCAAG
TCCCCACGGTACAGCGTGCTGATCATGGCCGAGAAACCTGTGGGCGACCTGAGCAGCCCCAACGAGACAA
AGTACATCATCTCCCTGGACCAGGACAGCGTGGTCAAGCTGGAAAACTGGACCGACGCTTCCAGAGTGGA
TGGCGTGGTGCTGGAAAAGGTGCAAGAGGACGAGTTCCGGTACAGGATGTACCAGACACAGGTGTCCGAT
GCCGGCCTGTACAGATGCATGGTTACAGCTTGGAGCCCTGTGCGGGGAAGCCTTTGGAGAGAAGCTGCCA
CAAGCCTGAGCAACCCTATCGAGATCGACTTCCAGACAAGCGGCCCCATCTTCAATGCCAGCGTGCACTC
TGATACCCCTAGCGTGATCCGGGGCGATCTGATCAAGCTGTTCTGCATCATCACCGTGGAAGGCGCCGCT
CTGGACCCTGATGATATGGCCTTCGATGTGTCTTGGTTTGCCGTGCACAGCTTCGGCCTGGATAAGGCTC
CTGTTCTGCTGTCCTCTCTGGACAGAAAGGGCATCGTGACCACCTCCAGAAGAGACTGGAAGTCTGACCT
GAGCCTGGAAAGGGTGTCCGTGCTCGAGTTTCTGCTGCAAGTGCACGGCTCCGAGGACCAGGATTTCGGC
AACTACTATTGCAGCGTGACCCCTTGGGTCAAGTCTCCTACAGGCAGCTGGCAGAAAGAGGCCGAGATTC
ACAGCAAGCCTGTGTTTATCACCGTGAAGATGGACGTGCTGAACGCCTTCAAGTACCCTGGCGCGCCGGA
AGATCAAGTTGATCCAAGATTGATTGATGGCAAGGGCGGATCTCTGGAGGTGCTGTTCCAGGGACCAGGC
GGAAGCGGCAATCCCGGCGGCGATCTGGCCCCCCAGATGCTGCGCGAGCTGCAGGAGACCAATGCCGCCC
TGCAGGACGTGCGCGAGCTGCTGCGCCACCGCGTGAAGGAGATCACCTTCCTGAAGAACACCGTGATGGA
GTGCGACGCCTGCGGTATGCAGCCCTCTAGAGGCTCCGGCTCCATCATCCCAGTTGAGGAGGAGAACCCG
GACTTCTGGAACCGCGAGGCAGCCGAGGCCCTGGGTGCCGCCAAGAAGCTGCAGCCTGCACAGACAGCCG
CCAAGAACCTCATCATCTTCCTGGGCGATGGGATGGGGGTGTCTACGGTGACAGCTGCCAGGATCCTAAA
AGGGCAGAAGAAGGACAAACTGGGGCCTGAGATACCCCTGGCCATGGACCGCTTCCCATATGTGGCTCTG
TCCAAGACATACAATGTAGACAAACATGTGCCAGACAGTGGAGCCACAGCCACGGCCTACCTGTGCGGGG
TCAAGGGCAACTTCCAGACCATTGGCTTGAGTGCAGCCGCCCGCTTTAACCAGTGCAACACGACACGCGG
CAACGAGGTCATCTCCGTGATGAATCGGGCCAAGAAAGCAGGGAAGTCAGTGGGAGTGGTAACCACCACA
CGAGTGCAGCACGCCTCGCCAGCCGGCACCTACGCCCACACGGTGAACCGCAACTGGTACTCGGACGCCG
ACGTGCCTGCCTCGGCCCGCCAGGAGGGGTGCCAGGACATCGCTACGCAGCTCATCTCCAACATGGACAT
TGACGTGATCCTAGGTGGAGGCCGAAAGTACATGTTTCGCATGGGAACCCCAGACCCTGAGTACCCAGAT
GACTACAGCCAAGGTGGGACCAGGCTGGACGGGAAGAATCTGGTGCAGGAATGGCTGGCGAAGCGCCAGG
GTGCCCGGTATGTGTGGAACCGCACTGAGCTCATGCAGGCTTCCCTGGACCCGTCTGTGACCCATCTCAT
GGGTCTCTTTGAGCCTGGAGACATGAAATACGAGATCCACCGAGACTCCACACTGGACCCCTCCCTGATG
GAGATGACAGAGGCTGCCCTGCGCCTGCTGAGCAGGAACCCCCGCGGCTTCTTCCTCTTCGTGGAGGGTG
GTCGCATCGACCATGGTCATCATGAAAGCAGGGCTTACCGGGCACTGACTGAGACGATCATGTTCGACGA
CGCCATTGAGAGGGCGGGCCAGCTCACCAGCGAGGAGGACACGCTGAGCCTCGTCACTGCCGACCACTCC
CACGTCTTCTCCTTCGGAGGCTACCCCCTGCGAGGGAGCTCCATCTTCGGGCTGGCCCCTGGCAAGGCCC
GGGACAGGAAGGCCTACACGGTCCTCCTATACGGAAACGGTCCAGGCTATGTGCTCAAGGACGGCGCCCG
GCCGGATGTTACCGAGAGCGAGAGCGGGAGCCCCGAGTATCGGCAGCAGTCAGCAGTGCCCCTGGACGAA
GAGACCCACGCAGGCGAGGACGTGGCGGTGTTCGCGCGCGGCCCGCAGGCGCACCTGGTTCACGGCGTGC
AGGAGCAGACCTTCATAGCGCACGTCATGGCCTTCGCCGCCTGCCTGGAGCCCTACACCGCCTGCGACCT
GGCGCCCCCCGCCGGCACCACCGACGCCGCGCACCCGGGTGGCGGAGGACTGAACGACATCTTCGAGGCT
CAGAAAATCGAATGGCACGAACATCACCATCACCATCACCATCACCATTAAGGCCGGCCTGTAGTCACTG
GCACAACGCGTTACCCGGTAAGCCAATCGGGTATACACGGTCGTCATACTGCAGACAGGGTTCTTCTACT
TTGCAAGATAGTCTTGAGTAGTAAAATAAATAGATAGAGAAAATCAGCCTCGACTGTGCCTTCTAGTTGC
CAGCCATCTGTTGTTTGCCCCTCCCCCGTGCCTTCCTTGACCCTGGAAGGTGCCACTCCCACTGTCCTTT
CCTAATAAAATGAGGAAATTGCATCACAACACTCAACCCTATCTCGGTCTATTCTTTTGATTTATAAGGG
ATTTTGCCGATTTCGGCCTATTGGTTAAAAAATGAGCTGATTTAACAAAAATTTAACGCGAATTAATTCT
GTGGAATGTGTGTCAGTTAGGGTGTGGAAAGTCCCCAGGCTCCCCAGCAGGCAGAAGTATGCAAAGCATG
CATCTCAATTAGTCAGCAACCAGGTGTGGAAAGTCCCCAGGCTCCCCAGCAGGCAGAAGTATGCAAAGCA
TGCATCTCAATTAGTCAGCAACCATAGTCCCGCCCCTAACTCCGCCCATCCCGCCCCTAACTCCGCCCAG
TTCCGCCCATTCTCCGCCCCATGGCTGACTAATTTTTTTTATTTATGCAGAGGCCGAGGCCGCCTCTGCC
TCTGAGCTATTCCAGAAGTAGTGAGGAGGCTTTTTTGGAGGCCTAGGCTTTTGCAAAAAGCTCCCGGGAG
CTTGTATATCCATTTTCGGATCTGATCAGCACGTGTTGACAATTAATCATCGGCATAGTATATCGGCATA
GTATAATACGACAAGGTGAGGAACTAAACCATGACCGAGTACAAGCCCACGGTGCGCCTCGCCACCCGCG
ACGACGTCCCCAGGGCCGTACGCACCCTCGCCGCCGCGTTCGCCGACTACCCCGCCACGCGCCACACCGT
CGATCCGGACCGCCACATCGAGCGGGTCACCGAGCTGCAAGAACTCTTCCTCACGCGCGTCGGGCTCGAC
ATCGGCAAGGTGTGGGTCGCGGACGACGGCGCCGCGGTGGCGGTCTGGACCACGCCGGAGAGCGTCGAAG
CGGGGGCGGTGTTCGCCGAGATCGGCCCGCGCATGGCCGAGTTGAGCGGTTCCCGGCTGGCCGCGCAGCA
ACAGATGGAAGGCCTCCTGGCGCCGCACCGGCCCAAGGAGCCCGCGTGGTTCCTGGCCACCGTCGGCGTC
TCGCCCGACCACCAGGGCAAGGGTCTGGGCAGCGCCGTCGTGCTCCCCGGAGTGGAGGCGGCCGAGCGCG
CCGGGGTGCCCGCCTTCCTGGAGACATCCGCGCCCCGCAACCTCCCCTTCTACGAGCGGCTCGGCTTCAC
CGTCACCGCCGACGTCGAGGTGCCCGAAGGACCGCGCACCTGGTGCATGACCCGCAAGCCCGGTGCCTGA
CACGTGCTACGAGATTTCGATTCCACCGCCGCCTTCTATGAAAGGTTGGGCTTCGGAATCGTTTTCCGGG
ACGCCGGCTGGATGATCCTCCAGCGCGGGGATCTCATGCTGGAGTTCTTCGCCCACCCCAACTTGTTTAT
TGCAGCTTATAATGGTTACAAATAAAGCAATAGCATCACAAATTTCACAAATAAAGCATTTTTTTCACTG
CATTCTAGTTGTGGTTTGTCCAAACTCATCAATGTATCTTATCATGTCTGTATACCGTCGACCTCTAGCT
AGAGCTTGGCGTAATCATGGTCATTACCAATGCTTAATCAGTGAGGCACCTATCTCAGCGATCTGTCTAT
TTCGTTCATCCATAGTTGCCTGACTCCCCGTCGTGTAGATAACTACGATACGGGAGGGCTTACCATCTGG
CCCCAGCGCTGCGATGATACCGCGAGAACCACGCTCACCGGCTCCGGATTTATCAGCAATAAACCAGCCA
GCCGGAAGGGCCGAGCGCAGAAGTGGTCCTGCAACTTTATCCGCCTCCATCCAGTCTATTAATTGTTGCC
GGGAAGCTAGAGTAAGTAGTTCGCCAGTTAATAGTTTGCGCAACGTTGTTGCCATCGCTACAGGCATCGT
GGTGTCACGCTCGTCGTTTGGTATGGCTTCATTCAGCTCCGGTTCCCAACGATCAAGGCGAGTTACATGA
TCCCCCATGTTGTGCAAAAAAGCGGTTAGCTCCTTCGGTCCTCCGATCGTTGTCAGAAGTAAGTTGGCCG
CAGTGTTATCACTCATGGTTATGGCAGCACTGCATAATTCTCTTACTGTCATGCCATCCGTAAGATGCTT
TTCTGTGACTGGTGAGTACTCAACCAAGTCATTCTGAGAATAGTGTATGCGGCGACCGAGTTGCTCTTGC
CCGGCGTCAATACGGGATAATACCGCGCCACATAGCAGAACTTTAAAAGTGCTCATCATTGGAAAACGTT
CTTCGGGGCGAAAACTCTCAAGGATCTTACCGCTGTTGAGATCCAGTTCGATGTAACCCACTCGTGCACC
CAACTGATCTTCAGCATCTTTTACTTTCACCAGCGTTTCTGGGTGAGCAAAAACAGGAAGGCAAAATGCC
GCAAAAAAGGGAATAAGGGCGACACGGAAATGTTGAATACTCATATTCTTCCTT
Features (pLannotate 1.2.2; 24 found; start..end, strand, type, name):
    119..143     -  CDS            KanR (fragment): aminoglycoside phosphotransferase; aph(3')-Ia; confers resistance to kanamycin
    254..842     +  rep_origin     ori: high-copy-number ColE1/pMB1/pBR322/pUC origin of replication
   1067..1084    +  terminator     rrnB T2 terminator (fragment): transcription terminator T2 from the E. coli rrnB gene
   1109..1128    -  CDS            lacZα (fragment): LacZα fragment of β-galactosidase; lacZ fragment
   1584..1600    +  protein_bind   lac operator: The lac repressor binds to the lac operator to inhibit transcription in E. coli. This inhibition can be relieved by adding lactose or isopropyl-β-D-thiogalactopyranoside (IPTG). lac repressor encoded by lacI
   1843..2146    +  enhancer       CMV enhancer: human cytomegalovirus immediate early enhancer
   2147..2350    +  promoter       CMV promoter: human cytomegalovirus (CMV) immediate early promoter
   2486..2529    +  intron         CMV intron (fragment): modified intron A from human cytomegalovirus
   2581..2599    +  promoter       SP6 promoter: promoter for bacteriophage SP6 RNA polymerase
   2603..2640    +  CDS            IgH signal sequence (fragment): signal sequence from the mouse immunoglobulin heavy chain variable region
   2749..5169    +  CDS            PTGFRN (fragment): FPRP_HUMAN - Also known as CD9P1, EWIF, FPRP, KIAA1436. Experimental evidence at protein level: Swiss-Prot protein existence level 1. Inhibits the binding of prostaglandin F2-alpha (PGF2-alpha) to its specific FP receptor, by decreasing the receptor number rather than the affinity constant. Functional coupling with the prostaglandin F2-alpha receptor seems to occur (By similarity). In myoblasts, associates with tetraspanins CD9 and CD81 to prevent myotube fusion during muscle regeneration (By similarity). From Homo sapiens (Human).
   5266..5445    +  CDS            Comp (fragment): COMP_RAT - Experimental evidence at protein level: Swiss-Prot protein existence level 1. May play a role in the structural integrity of cartilage via its interaction with other extracellular matrix proteins such as the collagens and fibronectin. Can mediate the interaction of chondrocytes with the cartilage extracellular matrix through interaction with cell surface integrin receptors. Could play a role in the pathogenesis of osteoarthritis. Potent suppressor of apoptosis in both primary chondrocytes and transformed cells. Suppresses apoptosis by blocking the activation of caspase-3 and by indu
   5433..6885    +  CDS            SEAP (fragment): secreted alkaline phosphatase from human placenta The natural enzyme has a C-terminal transmembrane sequence that is replaced by a GPI anchor.
   6910..6951    +  CDS            AviTag™ (fragment): peptide tag that allows for enzymatic biotinylation
   6955..6978    +  CDS            8xHis: 8xHis affinity tag
   7124..7235    +  polyA_signal   bGH poly(A) signal: bovine growth hormone polyadenylation signal
   7236..7344    +  rep_origin     f1 ori (fragment): f1 bacteriophage origin of replication; arrow indicates direction of (+) strand synthesis
   7358..7687    +  promoter       SV40 promoter: SV40 enhancer and early promoter
   7735..7782    +  promoter       EM7 promoter: synthetic bacterial promoter&nbsp
   7801..8400    +  CDS            PuroR (fragment): puromycin N-acetyltransferase; pac from Streptomyces; confers resistance to puromycin
   8410..8535    +  CDS            ble (fragment): BLE_KLEPN - Experimental evidence at protein level: Swiss-Prot protein existence level 1. Binding protein with a strong affinity to the bleomycin family of antibiotics. Binds to CL990; an antimitotic-antibiotic compound. From Klebsiella pneumoniae.
   8530..8651    +  polyA_signal   SV40 poly(A) signal: SV40 polyadenylation signal
   8704..9564    -  CDS            AmpR: β-lactamase; bla; confers resistance to ampicillin, carbenicillin, and related antibiotics
   9567..89      -  promoter       AmpR promoter (fragment) (across the origin): bla
