[The description below was written by a language model from this plasmid's Addgene catalogue record and pLannotate feature annotations shown in this document.]
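Description:
pD649-HAsp-PTGFRN-COMP5AP-AviTag-9xHis is a 9.6 kb mammalian expression plasmid built on the pD649 backbone for producing a secreted, tagged form of the extracellular domain of human PTGFRN (also known as FPRP, CD315, CD9P-1 or EWI-F), an immunoglobulin-superfamily cell-surface protein. It replicates in E. coli at high copy from a ColE1/pUC-type origin and is selected with ampicillin through a β-lactamase gene. Short annotated fragments of KanR, lacZα, an rrnB terminator and the f1 origin appear to be backbone remnants rather than functional parts.

Expression is driven by the CMV immediate-early enhancer and promoter, followed by a fragment of CMV intron A and an SP6 promoter, which could support in vitro transcription. The name indicates an "HAsp" leader; the annotation software matched a short stretch at this position to an immunoglobulin heavy-chain signal sequence, and the record does not define the leader further. The 2.4 kb PTGFRN ectodomain lies between preserved NotI and AscI sites and is fused at its C terminus to the backbone-encoded module. That module contains a rat COMP coiled-coil segment, which pentamerises the fusion to raise avidity, and human placental alkaline phosphatase as an enzymatic reporter. It ends with an AviTag for site-specific biotinylation and a polyhistidine tag for purification (9xHis by name, annotated as 8xHis), followed by a bGH polyadenylation signal. A separate SV40/EM7-driven cassette carries a puromycin resistance gene, annotated as a fragment, with an SV40 poly(A) signal, and could allow selection in mammalian cells.

The construct belongs to a collection used to map extracellular protein–protein interactions among human IgSF receptors. The depositor notes that some plasmids in the collection may carry an IS4-like transposase insertion upstream of the CMV promoter, but no such element is annotated here.
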