Addgene plasmid #157546: pD649-HAsp-PTGFRN-COMP5AP-AviTag-9xHis
Purpose: Mammalian expression of cell-surface protein extracellular domain fused to COMP5AP-AviTag-9xHis. Protein is secreted from cells.
Depositing lab: Chris Garcia. Depositing organization: Stanford University. Publication: A Human IgSF Cell-Surface Interactome Reveals a Complex Network of Protein-Protein Interactions. Wojtowicz WM, Vielmetter J, Fernandes RA, Siepe DH, Eastman CL, Chisholm GB, Cox S, Klock H, Anderson PW, Rue SM, Miller JJ, Glaser SM, Bragstad ML, Vance J, Lam AW, Lesley SA, Zinn K, Garcia KC. Cell. 2020 Aug 20;182(4):1027-1043.e17. doi: 10.1016/j.cell.2020.07.025. PubMed 32822567.
Backbone
  Vector backbone: pD649
  Backbone size w/o insert (bp): 7153
  Vector type: Mammalian Expression
Growth in bacteria
  Bacterial resistance: Ampicillin, 100 μg/mL
  Growth temperature: 37°C
  Growth strain: DH5alpha
  Copy number: High Copy
Gene/Insert
  Gene/Insert name: PTGFRN (alt name: FPRP)
  Species: H. sapiens (human)
  Insert size (bp): 2421
  Entrez Gene: PTGFRN (a.k.a. CD315, CD9P-1, EWI-F, FPRP, SMAP-6)
  Promoter: CMV/SP6
  Tag / fusion protein: COMP5AP-AviTag-9xHis (C terminal on backbone)
  Cloning method: Restriction Enzyme; 5′ cloning site GCGGCCGC (not destroyed); 3′ cloning site GGCGCGCC (not destroyed)
  Sequencing primers: 5′ ATTTAGGTGACACTATAG; 3′ CGTCGCACTCCATCACGGTG
Resource information
  A portion of this plasmid was derived from a plasmid made by: synthesis by ThermoFisher
Terms and licenses: Academic/Nonprofit Terms; Industry Terms: Not Available to Industry
Depositor comments: Some plasmids in this collection may have an IS4-like element ISVsa5 family transposase upstream of the CMV promoter.
How to cite: pD649-HAsp-PTGFRN-COMP5AP-AviTag-9xHis was a gift from Chris Garcia (Addgene plasmid # 157546 ; http://n2t.net/addgene:157546 ; RRID:Addgene_157546)
