>Addgene plasmid #157546 | pD649-HAsp-PTGFRN-COMP5AP-AviTag-9xHis | depositor partial sequence | sequence record 304202 | insert (extracellular domain)
GTTCCTACAGCCACACTTGTTAGAGTCGTGGGAACCGAGCTGGTCATCCCCTGCAACGTGTCCGATTACG
ATGGCCCCAGCGAGCAGAACTTCGACTGGTCTTTTAGCAGCCTGGGCAGCAGCTTTGTGGAACTGGCCTC
TACCTGGGAAGTGGGCTTTCCCGCTCAGCTGTACCAAGAGAGACTGCAGAGAGGCGAGATCCTGCTGAGA
AGAACCGCCAACGATGCCGTGGAACTGCACATCAAGAACGTGCAGCCTAGCGACCAGGGCCACTACAAGT
GTAGCACACCTAGCACCGATGCCACCGTGCAGGGCAATTACGAGGACACCGTGCAAGTGAAGGTGCTGGC
CGATTCTCTGCACGTGGGACCATCTGCTAGACCTCCACCTAGCCTGTCTCTGAGAGAGGGCGAGCCTTTC
GAGCTGAGATGTACAGCCGCTTCTGCCTCTCCTCTGCACACACATCTGGCTCTGCTGTGGGAAGTGCATA
GAGGCCCAGCTAGAAGATCCGTGCTGGCCCTGACACACGAGGGCAGATTTCACCCTGGACTGGGCTACGA
GCAGAGATACCATAGCGGAGATGTGCGGCTGGATACCGTGGGCTCTGATGCCTACAGACTGTCTGTGTCA
AGAGCCCTGAGCGCCGATCAGGGCAGCTACAGATGTATCGTGTCTGAGTGGATCGCCGAGCAAGGCAACT
GGCAAGAGATCCAAGAGAAGGCCGTGGAAGTGGCCACAGTGGTCATTCAGCCATCTGTGCTGAGAGCCGC
CGTGCCTAAAAATGTGTCTGTGGCCGAGGGCAAAGAGCTGGACCTGACCTGCAACATCACCACCGACAGA
GCCGATGATGTCCGGCCTGAAGTGACCTGGTCCTTCTCCAGAATGCCCGATAGCACACTGCCTGGAAGCA
GAGTGCTGGCCAGACTGGATAGAGATAGCCTGGTGCACTCTAGCCCTCACGTGGCCCTGTCTCATGTGGA
CGCCAGATCCTATCATCTGCTTGTGCGGGACGTGTCCAAAGAGAACAGCGGCTACTACTACTGCCACGTG
TCACTGTGGGCCCCTGGCCACAATAGATCTTGGCACAAAGTGGCCGAAGCCGTGTCATCTCCTGCTGGCG
TTGGAGTGACATGGCTGGAACCCGATTACCAGGTGTACCTGAATGCCAGCAAGGTGCCCGGCTTTGCCGA
TGATCCTACAGAGCTGGCCTGCAGAGTGGTGGATACAAAGTCTGGCGAGGCCAACGTGCGGTTCACCGTG
TCCTGGTACTACAGAATGAACCGGCGGAGCGACAACGTGGTCACATCTGAACTGCTGGCCGTGATGGATG
GCGACTGGACACTGAAGTACGGCGAGAGATCTAAGCAGAGAGCCCAGGACGGCGACTTCATCTTCAGCAA
AGAGCACACCGACACCTTCAACTTCAGAATCCAGCGGACCACCGAAGAGGACCGGGGCAATTATTACTGT
GTGGTGTCCGCCTGGACCAAGCAGAGAAACAACAGCTGGGTCAAGAGCAAGGACGTGTTCAGCAAGCCCG
TGAACATCTTCTGGGCCCTCGAGGATTCTGTGCTGGTGGTTAAGGCCAGACAGCCCAAGCCTTTCTTTGC
CGCCGGAAACACCTTCGAGATGACATGCAAGGTGTCCAGCAAGAACATCAAGTCCCCACGGTACAGCGTG
CTGATCATGGCCGAGAAACCTGTGGGCGACCTGAGCAGCCCCAACGAGACAAAGTACATCATCTCCCTGG
ACCAGGACAGCGTGGTCAAGCTGGAAAACTGGACCGACGCTTCCAGAGTGGATGGCGTGGTGCTGGAAAA
GGTGCAAGAGGACGAGTTCCGGTACAGGATGTACCAGACACAGGTGTCCGATGCCGGCCTGTACAGATGC
ATGGTTACAGCTTGGAGCCCTGTGCGGGGAAGCCTTTGGAGAGAAGCTGCCACAAGCCTGAGCAACCCTA
TCGAGATCGACTTCCAGACAAGCGGCCCCATCTTCAATGCCAGCGTGCACTCTGATACCCCTAGCGTGAT
CCGGGGCGATCTGATCAAGCTGTTCTGCATCATCACCGTGGAAGGCGCCGCTCTGGACCCTGATGATATG
GCCTTCGATGTGTCTTGGTTTGCCGTGCACAGCTTCGGCCTGGATAAGGCTCCTGTTCTGCTGTCCTCTC
TGGACAGAAAGGGCATCGTGACCACCTCCAGAAGAGACTGGAAGTCTGACCTGAGCCTGGAAAGGGTGTC
CGTGCTCGAGTTTCTGCTGCAAGTGCACGGCTCCGAGGACCAGGATTTCGGCAACTACTATTGCAGCGTG
ACCCCTTGGGTCAAGTCTCCTACAGGCAGCTGGCAGAAAGAGGCCGAGATTCACAGCAAGCCTGTGTTTA
TCACCGTGAAGATGGACGTGCTGAACGCCTTCAAGTACCCT
